>Addgene plasmid #40409 | LRRK2_1867_2134 | depositor full sequence | sequence record 52086 | LRRK2_1867_2134 sequence 9001 bps
GGAACGGCTCCGCCCACTATTAATGAAATTAAAAATTCCAATTTTAAAAAACGCAGCAAGAGAAACATTT
GTATGAAAGAATGCGTAGAAGGAAAGAAAAATGTCGTCGACATGCTGAACAACAAGATTAATATGCCTCC
GTGTATAAAAAAAATATTGAACGATTTGAAAGAAAACAATGTACCGCGCGGCGGTATGTACAGGAAGAGG
TTTATACTAAACTGTTACATTGCAAACGTGGTTTCGTGTGCCAAGTGTGAAAACCGATGTTTAATCAAGG
CTCTGACGCATTTCTACAACCACGACTCCAAGTGTGTGGGTGAAGTCATGCATCTTTTAATCAAATCCCA
AGATGTGTATAAACCACCAAACTGCCAAAAAATGAAAACTGTCGACAAGCTCTGTCCGTTTGCTGGCAAC
TGCAAGGGTCTCAATCCTATTTGTAATTATTGAATAATAAAACAATTATAAATGCTAAATTTGTTTTTTA
TTAACGATACAAACCAAACGCAACAAGAACATTTGTAGTATTATCTATAATTGAAAACGCGTAGTTATAA
TCGCTGAGGTAATATTTAAAATCATTTTCAAATGATTCACAGTTAATTTGCGACAATATAATTTTATTTT
CACATAAACTAGACGCCTTGTCGTCTTCTTCTTCGTATTCCTTCTCTTTTTCATTTTTCTCTTCATAAAA
ATTAACATAGTTATTATCGTATCCATATATGTATCTATCGTATAGAGTAAATTTTTTGTTGTCATAAATA
TATATGTCTTTTTTAATGGGGTGTATAGTACCGCTGCGCATAGTTTTTCTGTAATTTACAACAGTGCTAT
TTTCTGGTAGTTCTTCGGAGTGTGTTGCTTTAATTATTAAATTTATATAATCAATGAATTTGGGATCGTC
GGTTTTGTACAATATGTTGCCGGCATAGTACGCAGCTTCTTCTAGTTCAATTACACCATTTTTTAGCAGC
ACCGGATTAACATAACTTTCCAAAATGTTGTACGAACCGTTAAACAAAAACAGTTCACCTCCCTTTTCTA
TACTATTGTCTGCGAGCAGTTGTTTGTTGTTAAAAATAACAGCCATTGTAATGAGACGCACAAACTAATA
TCACAAACTGGAAATGTCTATCAATATATAGTTGCTGATCAGATCCTCATTGTTTGCCTCCCTGCTGCGG
TTTTTCACCGAAGTTCATGCCAGTCCAGCGTTTTTGCAGCAGAAAAGCCGCCGACTTCGGTTTGCGGTCG
CGAGTGAAGATCCCTTTCTTGTTACCGCCAACGCGCAATATGCCTTGCGAGGTCGCAAAATCGGCGAAAT
TCCATACCTGTTCACCGACGACGGCGCTGACGCGATCAAAGACGCGGTGATACATATCCAGCCATGCACA
CTGATACTCTTCACTCCACATGTCGGTGTACATTGAGTGCAGCCCGGCTAACGTATCCACGCCGTATTCG
GTGATGATAATCGGCTGATGCAGTTTCTCCTGCCAGGCCAGAAGTTCTTTTTCCAGTACCTTCTCTGCCG
TTTCCAAATCGCCGCTTTGGACATACCATCCGTAATAACGGTTCAGGCACAGCACATCAAAGAGATCGCT
GATGGTATCGGTGTGAGCGTCGCAGAACATTACATTGACGCAGGTGATCGGACGCGTCGGGTCGAGTTTA
CGCGTTGCTTCCGCCAGTGGCGCGAAATATTCCCGTGCACCTTGCGGACGGGTATCCGGTTCGTTGGCAA
TACTCCACATCACCACGCTTGGGTGGTTTTTGTCACGCGCTATCAGCTCTTTAATCGCCTGTAAGTGCGC
TTGCTGAGTTTCCCCGTTGACTGCCTCTTCGCTGTACAGTTCTTTCGGCTTGTTGCCCGCTTCGAAACCA
ATGCCTAAAGAGAGCGAAAAGCCGACAGCAGCAGTTTCATCAATCACCACGATGCCATGTTCATCTGCCC
AGTCGAGCATCTCTTCAGCGTAAGGGTAATGCGAGGTACGGTAGGAGTTGGCCCCAATCCAGTCCATTAA
TGCGTGGTCGTGCACCATCAGCACGTTATCGAATCCTTTGCCACGTAAGTCCGCATCTTCATGACGACCA
AAGCCAGTAAAGTAGAACGGTTTGTGGTTAATCAGGAACTGTTGGCCCTTCACTGCCACTGACCGGATGC
CGACGCGAAGCGGGTAGATATCACACTCTGTCTGGCTTTTGGCTGTGACGCACAGTTCATAGAGATAACC
TTCACCCGGTTGCCAGAGGTGCGGATTCACCACTTGCAAAGTCCCGCTAGTGCCTTGTCCAGTTGCAACC
ACCTGTTGATCCGCATCACGCAGTTCAACGCTGACATCACCATTGGCCACCACCTGCCAGTCAACAGACG
CGTGGTTACAGTCTTGCGCGACATGCGTCACCACGGTGATATCGTCCACCCAGGTGTTCGGCGTGGTGTA
GAGCATTACGCTGCGATGGATTCCGGCATAGTTAAAGAAATCATGGAAGTAAGACTGCTTTTTCTTGCCG
TTTTCGTCGGTAATCACCATTCCCGGCGGGATAGTCTGCCAGTTCAGTTCGTTGTTCACACAAACGGTGA
TACGTACACTTTTCCCGGCAATAACATACGGCGTGACATCGGCTTCAAATGGCGTATAGCCGCCCTGATG
CTCCATCACTTCCTGATTATTGACCCACACTTTGCCGTAATGAGTGACCGCATCGAAACGCAGCACGATA
CGCTGGCCTGCCCAACCTTTCGGTATAAAGACTTCGCGCTGATACCAGACGTTGCCCGCATAATTACGAA
TATCTGCATCGGCGAACTGATCGTTAAAACTGCCTGGCACAGCAATTGCCCGGCTTTCTTGTAACGCGCT
TTCCCACCAACGCTGATCAATTCCACAGTTTTCGCGATCCAGACTGAATGCCCACAGGCCGTCGAGTTTT
TTGATTTCACGGGTTGGGGTTTCTACAGGACGGACCATATTTATAGGTGTAATTTATGTAGCTGTAATTT
TTACCTTATTAATATTTTTTACGCTTTGCATTCGACGACTGAACTCCCAAATATATGTTTAACTCGTCTT
GGTCGTTTGAATTTTTGTTGCTGTGTTTCCTAATATTTTCCATCACCTTAAATATGTTATTGTAATCCTC
AATGTTGAACTTGCAATTGGACACGGCATAGTTTTCCATAGTCGTGTAAAACATGGTATTGGCTGCATTG
TAATACATCCGACTGAGCGGGTACGGATCTATGTGTTTGAGCAGCCTGTTCAAAAACTCTGCATCGTCGC
AAAACGGAATTTCGTCGACAGATCTGATCATGGAGATAATTAAAATGATAACCATCTCGCAAATAAATAA
GTATTTTACTGTTTTCGTAACAGTTTTGTAATAAAAAAACCTATAAATATAGGATCTATGCACCACCATC
ACCACCATCACCACGAGAACCTTTATTTCCAAGGATCAATGGCACCGATCCTGGGGTATTGGAAGATCAA
GGGCCTAGTGCAGCCCACTCGTCTGCTCCTGGAGTACCTAGAAGAGAAGTATGAGGAGCACCTTTATGAG
CGGGACGAGGGTGACAAGTGGCGCAATAAGAAATTCGAGCTAGGCTTGGAATTCCCCAATCTGCCTTATT
ACATCGATGGCGACGTTAAGTTGACTCAGTCCATGGCCATCATCCGCTACATCGCCGACAAGCACAATAT
GCTAGGCGGGTGCCCGAAGGAGCGAGCTGAGATCTCTATGTTGGAAGGGGCCGTGCTGGATATCCGCTAC
GGCGTGAGCCGCATTGCATACTCAAAGGATTTCGAGACCCTCAAGGTTGACTTCCTGTCAAAGCTGCCTG
AAATGCTAAAGATGTTCGAAGACCGTCTCTGTCATAAGACCTACCTGAACGGGGACCACGTGACACACCC
GGACTTTATGTTGTATGACGCTCTGGACGTCGTGCTTTATATGGACCCTATGTGCCTGGACGCTTTTCCC
AAACTAGTGTGTTTCAAGAAACGTATCGAAGCTATCCCTCAGATTGATAAGTACCTGAAGTCCTCAAAGT
ACATCGCCTGGCCCCTTCAAGGTTGGCAAGCCACATTTGGCGGTGGCGACCATCCTCCCAAGTCAGACCT
AGTGCCTAGGCACAACCAGACCAGCCTATATAAGAAAGCCGGGTCAGCTGCCGCTGTGCTGGAGGAGAAC
CTGTATTTCCAGGGCGGATCCAACATCATGCTCAACAACGATGAGCTCGAATTTGAACAAGCTCCAGAAT
TCCTGCTCGGCGACGGCTCTTTCGGCTCCGTATACCGTGCTGCTTATGAAGGCGAAGAAGTCGCCGTAAA
GATCTTCAACAAGCACACCTCGCTCCGTCTGCTCCGTCAGGAACTGGTCGTTCTGTGTCATCTGCACCAT
CCGAGCCTCATCTCCCTGCTGGCCGCTGGCATCCGTCCTCGTATGCTGGTGATGGAGCTGGCATCCAAGG
GCTCTCTCGACCGCCTGCTGCAGCAGGACAAGGCTTCTCTGACCCGTACTCTGCAGCATCGTATCGCTCT
GCATGTAGCTGACGGCCTGCGTTATCTTCATTCTGCAATGATCATTTATCGCGACCTGAAACCTCATAAT
GTACTGCTGTTTACTCTGTACCCGAACGCTGCCATCATCGCTAAGATTGCAGACTATGGTATTGCGCAGT
ACTGCTGCCGCATGGGCATTAAAACAAGCGAAGGTACGCCGGGTTTCCGTGCTCCAGAAGTGGCTCGTGG
CAACGTTATTTACAACCAGCAAGCTGACGTTTACTCGTTCGGTCTGCTCCTGTACGATATCCTGACTACC
GGCGGCCGTATCGTAGAAGGTCTGAAGTTCCCTAACGAATTCGACGAACTGGAAATCCAGGGCAAGCTGC
CAGACCCGGTTAAAGAATACGGTTGCGCTCCGTGGCCGATGGTAGAGAAGCTCATCAAACAGTGCCTTAA
AGAAAACCCTCAGGAACGTCCAACCTCTGCTCAAGTGTTCGACATCCTTAACAGCTGATAAGCTTTAGTA
AGCACTCGAGCACCACCACCACCACCACTAACCTAGGTAGCTGAGCGCATGCAAGCTGATCCGGGTTATT
AGTACATTTATTAAGCGCTAGATTCTGTGCGTTGTTGATTTACAGACAATTGTTGTACGTATTTTAATAA
TTCATTAAATTTATAATCTTTAGGGTGGTATGTTAGAGCGAAAATCAAATGATTTTCAGCGTCTTTATAT
CTGAATTTAAATATTAAATCCTCAATAGATTTGTAAAATAGGTTTCGATTAGTTTCAAACAAGGGTTGTT
TTTCCGAACCGATGGCTGGACTATCTAATGGATTTTCGCTCAACGCCACAAAACTTGCCAAATCTTGTAG
CAGCAATCTAGCTTTGTCGATATTCGTTTGTGTTTTGTTTTGTAATAAAGGTTCGACGTCGTTCAAAATA
TTATGCGCTTTTGTATTTCTTTCATCACTGTCGTTAGTGTACAATTGACTCGACGTAAACACGTTAAATA
GAGCTTGGACATATTTAACATCGGGCGTGTTAGCTTTATTAGGCCGATTATCGTCGTCGTCCCAACCCTC
GTCGTTAGAAGTTGCTTCCGAAGACGATTTTGCCATAGCCACACGACGCCTATTAATTGTGTCGGCTAAC
ACGTCCGCGATCAAATTTGTAGTTGAGCTTTTTGGAATTATTTCTGATTGCGGGCGTTTTTGGGCGGGTT
TCAATCTAACTGTGCCCGATTTTAATTCAGACAACACGTTAGAAAGCGATGGTGCAGGCGGTGGTAACAT
TTCAGACGGCAAATCTACTAATGGCGGCGGTGGTGGAGCTGATGATAAATCTACCATCGGTGGAGGCGCA
GGCGGGGCTGGCGGCGGAGGCGGAGGCGGAGGTGGTGGCGGTGATGCAGACGGCGGTTTAGGCTCAAATG
TCTCTTTAGGCAACACAGTCGGCACCTCAACTATTGTACTGGTTTCGGGCGCCGTTTTTGGTTTGACCGG
TCTGAGACGAGTGCGATTTTTTTCGTTTCTAATAGCTTCCAACAATTGTTGTCTGTCGTCTAAAGGTGCA
GCGGGTTGAGGTTCCGTCGGCATTGGTGGAGCGGGCGGCAATTCAGACATCGATGGTGGTGGTGGTGGTG
GAGGCGCTGGAATGTTAGGCACGGGAGAAGGTGGTGGCGGCGGTGCCGCCGGTATAATTTGTTCTGGTTT
AGTTTGTTCGCGCACGATTGTGGGCACCGGCGCAGGCGCCGCTGGCTGCACAACGGAAGGTCGTCTGCTT
CGAGGCAGCGCTTGGGGTGGTGGCAATTCAATATTATAATTGGAATACAAATCGTAAAAATCTGCTATAA
GCATTGTAATTTCGCTATCGTTTACCGTGCCGATATTTAACAACCGCTCAATGTAAGCAATTGTATTGTA
AAGAGATTGTCTCAAGCTCGGATCGATCCCGCACGCCGATAACAAGCCTTTTCATTTTTACTACAGCATT
GTAGTGGCGAGACACTTCGCTGTCGTCGAGGTTTAAACGCTTCCTCGCTCACTGACTCGCTGCGCTCGGT
CGTTCGGCTGCGGCGAGCGGTATCAGCTCACTCAAAGGCGGTAATACGGTTATCCACAGAATCAGGGGAT
AACGCAGGAAAGAACATGTGAGCAAAAGGCCAGCAAAAGGCCAGGAACCGTAAAAAGGCCGCGTTGCTGG
CGTTTTTCCATAGGCTCCGCCCCCCTGACGAGCATCACAAAAATCGACGCTCAAGTCAGAGGTGGCGAAA
CCCGACAGGACTATAAAGATACCAGGCGTTTCCCCCTGGAAGCTCCCTCGTGCGCTCTCCTGTTCCGACC
CTGCCGCTTACCGGATACCTGTCCGCCTTTCTCCCTTCGGGAAGCGTGGCGCTTTCTCATAGCTCACGCT
GTAGGTATCTCAGTTCGGTGTAGGTCGTTCGCTCCAAGCTGGGCTGTGTGCACGAACCCCCCGTTCAGCC
CGACCGCTGCGCCTTATCCGGTAACTATCGTCTTGAGTCCAACCCGGTAAGACACGACTTATCGCCACTG
GCAGCAGCCACTGGTAACAGGATTAGCAGAGCGAGGTATGTAGGCGGTGCTACAGAGTTCTTGAAGTGGT
GGCCTAACTACGGCTACACTAGAAGGACAGTATTTGGTATCTGCGCTCTGCTGAAGCCAGTTACCTTCGG
AAAAAGAGTTGGTAGCTCTTGATCCGGCAAACAAACCACCGCTGGTAGCGGTGGTTTTTTTGTTTGCAAG
CAGCAGATTACGCGCAGAAAAAAAGGATCTCAAGAAGATCCTTTGATCTTTTCTACGGGGTCTGACGCTC
AGTGGAACGAAAACTCACGTTAAGGGATTTTGGTCATGAGATTATCAAAAAGGATCTTCACCTAGATCCT
TTTAAATTAAAAATGAAGTTTTAAATCAATCTAAAGTATATATGAGTAAACTTGGTCTGACAGTTACCAA
TGCTTAATCAGTGAGGCACCTATCTCAGCGATCTGTCTATTTCGTTCATCCATAGTTGCCTGACTCCCCG
TCGTGTAGATAACTACGATACGGGAGGGCTTACCATCTGGCCCCAGTGCTGCAATGATACCGCGAGACCC
ACGCTCACCGGCTCCAGATTTATCAGCAATAAACCAGCCAGCCGGAAGGGCCGAGCGCAGAAGTGGTCCT
GCAACTTTATCCGCCTCCATCCAGTCTATTAATTGTTGCCGGGAAGCTAGAGTAAGTAGTTCGCCAGTTA
ATAGTTTGCGCAACGTTGTTGCCATTGCTACAGGCATCGTGGTGTCACGCTCGTCGTTTGGTATGGCTTC
ATTCAGCTCCGGTTCCCAACGATCAAGGCGAGTTACATGATCCCCCATGTTGTGCAAAAAAGCGGTTAGC
TCCTTCGGTCCTCCGATCGTTGTCAGAAGTAAGTTGGCCGCAGTGTTATCACTCATGGTTATGGCAGCAC
TGCATAATTCTCTTACTGTCATGCCATCCGTAAGATGCTTTTCTGTGACTGGTGAGTACTCAACCAAGTC
ATTCTGAGAATAGTGTATGCGGCGACCGAGTTGCTCTTGCCCGGCGTCAATACGGGATAATACCGCGCCA
CATAGCAGAACTTTAAAAGTGCTCATCATTGGAAAACGTTCTTCGGGGCGAAAACTCTCAAGGATCTTAC
CGCTGTTGAGATCCAGTTCGATGTAACCCACTCGTGCACCCAACTGATCTTCAGCATCTTTTACTTTCAC
CAGCGTTTCTGGGTGAGCAAAAACAGGAAGGCAAAATGCCGCAAAAAAGGGAATAAGGGCGACACGGAAA
TGTTGAATACTCATACTCTTCCTTTTTCAATATTATTGAAGCATTTATCAGGGTTATTGTCTCATGAGCG
GATACATATTTGAATGTATTTAGAAAAATAAACAAATAGGGGTTCCGCGCACATTTCCCCGAAAAGTGCC
ACCTG
[124 nt withheld, positions 8476-8599]
C
[91 nt withheld, positions 8601-8691]
A
[49 nt withheld, positions 8693-8741]
CCTTTGACGTTGGAGTCCACGTTCTTT
[37 nt withheld, positions 8769-8805]
ACCCTATCTCGGTCTATTCTTTTGATTTATAAGGGATTTTGCCGATTTCGGCCTATTGGTTAAAAAATGA
GCTGATTTAACAAAAATTTAACGCGAATTTTAACAAAATATTAACGTTTACAATTTCCCATTCGCCATTC
AGGCTGCGCAACTGTTGGGAAGGGCGATCGGTGCGGGCCTCTTCGCTATTACGCCA
Features (pLannotate 1.2.2; 15 found; start..end, strand, type, name):
    329..453     +  CDS            lef2: baculovirus late expression factor 2
    491..1096    +  CDS            ORF603: baculovirus ORF603 protein
   1167..2972    -  CDS            GUS: β-glucuronidase; uidA (or gusA) from E. coli
   2987..3302    -  promoter       p6.9 promoter: Autographa californica p6.9; baculovirus late basic protein promoter
   3317..3408    +  promoter       polyhedrin promoter: polh from Autographa californica; promoter for the baculovirus polyhedrin gene
   3469..4122    +  CDS            GST26_SCHJA: Experimental evidence at protein level: Swiss-Prot protein existence level 1. GST isoenzymes appear to play a central role in the parasite detoxification system. Other functions are also suspected including a role in increasing the solubility of haematin in the parasite gut. From Schistosoma japonicum (Blood fluke).
   4222..5025    +  CDS            LRRK2 (fragment): LRRK2_HUMAN - Also known as PARK8. Experimental evidence at protein level: Swiss-Prot protein existence level 1. Serine/threonine-protein kinase which phosphorylates a broad range of proteins involved in multiple processes such as neuronal plasticity, autophagy, and vesicle trafficking (PubMed:20949042, PubMed:22012985, PubMed:26824392, PubMed:29125462, PubMed:28720718, PubMed:29127255, PubMed:30398148, PubMed:29212815, PubMed:30635421, PubMed:21850687, PubMed:23395371, PubMed:17114044, PubMed:24687852, PubMed:26014385, PubMed:25201882). Is a key regulator of RAB GTPases by regulating the GTP/
   5051..5068    +  CDS            9xHis (fragment): 9xHis affinity tag
   5105..6462    +  misc_recomb    baculovirus recombination region (ORF1629): contains part of ORF1629
   6460..6537    -  CDS            P61 (fragment): P78_NPVAC - Experimental evidence at protein level: Swiss-Prot protein existence level 1. Plays a role in the transport of the nucleocapsids from the cytoplasm toward the host nucleus together with the host actin- polymerizing Arp2/3 complex. From Autographa californica nuclear polyhedrosis virus (AcMNPV).
   6725..7313    -  rep_origin     ori: high-copy-number ColE1/pMB1/pBR322/pUC origin of replication
   7484..8344    -  CDS            AmpR: β-lactamase; bla; confers resistance to ampicillin, carbenicillin, and related antibiotics
   8345..8449    -  promoter       AmpR promoter: bla
   8476..8931    +  rep_origin     f1 ori (sequence partly withheld): f1 bacteriophage origin of replication; arrow indicates direction of (+) strand synthesis
   8936..1       -  CDS            lacZα (fragment) (across the origin): LacZα fragment of β-galactosidase; lacZ fragment
