[The description below was written by a language model from this plasmid's Addgene catalogue record and pLannotate feature annotations shown in this document.]
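Description:
LRRK2_1867_2134 is a baculovirus transfer plasmid built on the pEMB017 backbone (Emerald) for expressing a fragment of human LRRK2 in insect cells. In bacteria it is maintained as a high-copy plasmid through a ColE1/pUC-type origin and selected with ampicillin via the AmpR β-lactamase cassette. An f1 phage origin and a remnant of lacZα are also annotated. The expression region is flanked by AcMNPV sequences, lef2/ORF603 on one side and the ORF1629 recombination region on the other. These are the homology arms conventionally used to move a cassette into the polyhedrin locus of a baculovirus genome by recombination, yielding recombinant virus.

The payload is wild-type LRRK2 residues 1867 to 2134, a C-terminal-half segment of the Parkinson's disease-associated serine/threonine kinase, cloned between BamHI and HindIII sites that were destroyed in the process. It is driven by the very late polyhedrin (polH) promoter and sits downstream of a Schistosoma japonicum GST coding sequence, consistent with the catalogued N-terminal GST-TEV fusion, which allows glutathione affinity purification followed by removal of the tag with TEV protease. The catalogue also lists an N-terminal His-TEV tag, whereas the feature table places a short polyhistidine stretch just downstream of the LRRK2 fragment. The record does not resolve whether that downstream His sequence is in frame and translated. A divergently oriented p6.9 late promoter drives E. coli β-glucuronidase (GUS), which provides a reporter for identifying recombinant virus. The record does not state a specific application, but the design suits the production of recombinant LRRK2 domain protein for purification.
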