Addgene plasmid #40409: LRRK2_1867_2134
Depositing lab: Michael J Fox Foundation MJFF. Depositing organization: Michael J Fox Foundation.
Backbone
  Vector backbone: pEMB017
  Backbone manufacturer: Emerald
  Vector type: Baculovirus
Growth in bacteria
  Bacterial resistance: Ampicillin, 100 μg/mL
  Growth temperature: 37°C
  Growth strain: Top10
  Copy number: High Copy
Gene/Insert
  Gene/Insert name: LRRK2
  Species: H. sapiens (human)
  Mutation: WT aa1867_2134
  Entrez Gene: LRRK2 (a.k.a. AURA17, DARDARIN, PARK8, RIPK7, ROCO2)
  Promoter: polH
  Tag / fusion protein: HisTev (N terminal on insert); GST-Tev (N terminal on insert)
  Cloning method: Restriction Enzyme; 5′ cloning site BamHI (destroyed during cloning); 3′ cloning site HindIII (destroyed during cloning)
  Sequencing primers: 5′ DSP2466For:GAATTTCGTCGACAGATC; 3′ DSP2466Rev:AATAACCCGGATCAGCTT
Terms and licenses: Academic/Nonprofit Terms; Industry Terms
How to cite: LRRK2_1867_2134 was a gift from Michael J Fox Foundation MJFF (Addgene plasmid # 40409 ; http://n2t.net/addgene:40409 ; RRID:Addgene_40409)
