>Addgene plasmid #40409 | LRRK2_1867_2134 | addgene partial sequence | sequence record 53108 | DSP2466Rev 5'-AATAACCCGGATCAGCTT-3'
GCTCGAGTGCTTACTAAAGCTTATCAGCTGTTAAGGATGTCGAACACTTGAGCAGAGGTTGGACGTTCCT
GAGGGTTTTCTTTAAGGCACTGTTTGATGAGCTTCTCTACCATCGGCCACGGAGCGCAACCGTATTCTTT
AACCGGGTCTGGCAGCTTGCCCTGGATTTCCAGTTCGTCGAATTCGTTAGGGAACTTCAGACCTTCTACG
ATACGGCCGCCGGTAGTCAGGATATCGTACAGGAGCAGACCGAACGAGTAAACGTCAGCTTGCTGGTTGT
AAATAACGTTGCCACGAGCCACTTCTGGAGCACGGAAACCCGGCGTACCTTCGCTTGTTTTAATGCCCAT
GCGGCAGCAGTACTGCGCAATACCATAGTCTGCAATCTTAGCGATGATGGCAGCGTTCGGGTACAGAGTA
AACAGCAGTACATTATGAGGTTTCAGGTCGCGATAAATGATCATTGCAGAATGAAGATAACGCAGGCCGT
CAGCTACATGCAGAGCGATACGATGCTGCAGAGTACGGGTCAGAGAAGCCTTGTCCTGCTGCAGCAGGCG
GTCGAGAGAGCCCTTGGATGCCAGCTCCATCACCAGCATACGAGGACGGATGCCAGCGGCCAGCAGGGAG
ATGAGGCTCGGATGGTGCAGATGACACAGAACGACCAGTTCCTGACGGAGCAGACGGAGCGAGGTGTGCT
TGTTGAAGATCTTTACGGCGACTTCTTCGCCTTCATAAGCAGCACGGTATACGGAGCCGAAAGAGCCG
