>Addgene plasmid #40409 | LRRK2_1867_2134 | addgene partial sequence | sequence record 53109 | DSP2466For 5'-GAATTTCGTCGACAGATC-3'
TAAGTATTTTACTGTTTTCGTAACAGTTTTGTAATAAAAAAACCTATAAATATAGGATCTATGCACCACC
ATCACCACCATCACCACGAGAACCTTTATTTCCAAGGATCAATGGCACCGATCCTGGGGTATTGGAAGAT
CAAGGGCCTAGTGCAGCCCACTCGTCTGCTCCTGGAGTACCTAGAAGAGAAGTATGAGGAGCACCTTTAT
GAGCGGGACGAGGGTGACAAGTGGCGCAATAAGAAATTCGAGCTAGGCTTGGAATTCCCCAATCTGCCTT
ATTACATCGATGGCGACGTTAAGTTGACTCAGTCCATGGCCATCATCCGCTACATCGCCGACAAGCACAA
TATGCTAGGCGGGTGCCCGAAGGAGCGAGCTGAGATCTCTATGTTGGAAGGGGCCGTGCTGGATATCCGC
TACGGCGTGAGCCGCATTGCATACTCAAAGGATTTCGAGACCCTCAAGGTTGACTTCCTGTCAAAGCTGC
CTGAAATGCTAAAGATGTTCGAAGACCGTCTCTGTCATAAGACCTACCTGAACGGGGACCACGTGACACA
CCCGGACTTTATGTTGTATGACGCTCTGGACGTCGTGCTTTATATGGACCCTATGTGCCTGGACGCTTTT
CCCAAACTAGTGTGTTTCAAGAAACGTATCGAAGCTATCCCTCAGATTGATAAGTACCTGAAGTCCTCAA
AGTACATCGCCTGGCCCCTTCAAGGTTGGCAAGCCACATTTGGCGGTGGCGACCATCCTCCCAAGTCAGA
CCTAGTGCCTAGGCACAACCAGACCAGCCTATATAAGAAAGCCGGGTCAGCTGCCGCTGTGCTGGAGGAG
AA
